Addgene plasmid #234692: p369_DG
Purpose: (Empty Backbone) Golden gate domesticated pET28b with 3C-His10
Depositing lab: Matthew Wohlever. Depositing organization: University of Pittsburgh (University, School of Medicine, and Cancer Institute). Publication: A suite of pre-assembled, pET28b-based Golden Gate vectors for efficient protein engineering and expression. Gaur D, Wohlever ML. Protein Sci. 2025 Apr;34(4):e70106. doi: 10.1002/pro.70106. PubMed 40130802.
Backbone
  Vector backbone: pET28b
  Vector type: Bacterial Expression
  Tag / fusion protein: 3C-His10 (C terminal on backbone)
Growth in bacteria
  Bacterial resistance: Kanamycin, 50 μg/mL
  Growth temperature: 37°C
  Growth strain: DH5alpha
  Copy number: Low Copy
Gene/Insert
  Gene/Insert name: None
  Mutation: No
  Tag / fusion protein: 3C-His10 (C terminal on backbone)
Terms and licenses: Academic/Nonprofit Terms; Industry Terms: Not Available to Industry
Depositor comments: The construct features a 3C protease cleavage site followed by a His10 tag at the C-terminus. BsaI recognition sites flank mScarlet3 to enable easy visualization of successful cloning through loss of red color. 5' Cloning Site: BsaI (destroyed), 3' Cloning Site: BsaI (destroyed).
How to cite: p369_DG was a gift from Matthew Wohlever (Addgene plasmid # 234692 ; http://n2t.net/addgene:234692 ; RRID:Addgene_234692)
