[The description below was written by a language model from this plasmid's Addgene catalogue record and pLannotate feature annotations shown in this document.]
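Description:
p369_DG is an empty bacterial expression backbone derived from pET28b that has been "domesticated" for Golden Gate cloning, meaning it is set up for assembly with the type IIS enzyme BsaI. It replicates in E. coli from a ColE1/pBR322-type origin accompanied by the bom region and the rop gene, consistent with its low-copy listing, and is selected with kanamycin through an aminoglycoside phosphotransferase (KanR) cassette. An f1 phage origin is also present. The short tetracycline-resistance and other fragments flagged in the annotation appear to be remnants of the pBR322-derived backbone rather than functional parts.

The expression cassette follows the standard pET layout: a T7 promoter with an adjacent lac operator, the phage T7 gene 10 ribosome binding site, and a T7 terminator, with a backbone-encoded lacI gene providing repression that is relieved by IPTG in hosts supplying T7 RNA polymerase. Between the RBS and the tag region sits a placeholder cassette in reverse orientation, consisting of a lac promoter with its CAP binding site driving a red fluorescent protein. The depositor identifies this protein as mScarlet3, and the annotation tool labels it mScarlet. BsaI sites flank this dropout cassette and are destroyed on assembly, so correct replacement by an insert gives colonies that have lost the red colour, a simple visual screen. Downstream of the cloning site the backbone encodes a 3C protease cleavage site followed by a His10 tag, which the annotation picks up only as partial matches to related tag features. An inserted open reading frame is therefore expressed with a cleavable C-terminal decahistidine tag for affinity purification. The vector belongs to a suite of pre-assembled pET28b Golden Gate vectors for protein engineering and expression.
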