Features (pLannotate 1.2.2; 23 found; start..end, strand, type, name):
      1..589     +  rep_origin     ori: high-copy-number ColE1/pMB1/pBR322/pUC origin of replication
    775..914     -  misc_feature   bom: basis of mobility region from pBR322
   1016..1207    -  CDS            rop: Rop protein, which maintains plasmids at low copy number; rop
   1224..1604    +  CDS            YPB1_ECOLX: Protein predicted: Swiss-Prot protein existence level 4. From Escherichia coli.
   1676..1967    -  CDS            TcR (fragment): tetracycline efflux protein; tet; confers resistance to tetracycline
   1982..2003    -  protein_bind   CAP binding site: CAP binding activates transcription in the presence of cAMP. E. coli catabolite activator protein
   2016..3098    -  CDS            lacI: lac repressor; lacI; The lac repressor binds to the lac operator to inhibit transcription in E. coli. This inhibition can be relieved by adding lactose or isopropyl-β-D-thiogalactopyranoside (IPTG).
   3099..3176    -  promoter       lacI promoter: lacI
   3184..3463    -  CDS            TcR (fragment): tetracycline efflux protein; tet; confers resistance to tetracycline
   3485..3503    +  promoter       T7 promoter: promoter for bacteriophage T7 RNA polymerase
   3504..3528    +  protein_bind   lac operator: The lac repressor binds to the lac operator to inhibit transcription in E. coli. This inhibition can be relieved by adding lactose or isopropyl-β-D-thiogalactopyranoside (IPTG). lac repressor encoded by lacI
   3543..3565    +  RBS            RBS: efficient ribosome binding site from bacteriophage T7 gene 10 (Olins and Rangwala, 1989)
   3648..4310    -  CDS            mScarlet: mScarlet is a basic (constitutively fluorescent) red fluorescent protein published in 2016, derived from synthetic construct. It has moderate acid sensitivity.
   4357..4386    -  promoter       lac promoter: promoter for the E. coli lac operon
   4401..4422    -  protein_bind   CAP binding site: CAP binding activates transcription in the presence of cAMP. E. coli catabolite activator protein
   4435..4524    -  CDS            lacI (fragment): lac repressor; lacI; The lac repressor binds to the lac operator to inhibit transcription in E. coli. This inhibition can be relieved by adding lactose or isopropyl-β-D-thiogalactopyranoside (IPTG).
   4569..4585    +  CDS            capTEV™ (fragment): composite tag for in vivo biotinylation, TEV protease cleavage, and 6xHis tagging
   4608..4625    +  CDS            9xHis (fragment): 9xHis affinity tag
   4635..4684    +  CDS            SET1 (fragment): solubility-enhancement tag derived from T7 phage gene 10B
   4692..4739    +  terminator     T7 terminator: transcription terminator for bacteriophage T7 RNA polymerase
   4776..5204    +  rep_origin     f1 ori (sequence partly withheld): f1 bacteriophage origin of replication; arrow indicates direction of (+) strand synthesis
   5257..5314    +  promoter       AmpR promoter (fragment): bla
   5323..6138    -  CDS            KanR: aminoglycoside phosphotransferase; aph(3')-Ia; confers resistance to kanamycin in bacteria or G418 (Geneticin®) in eukaryotes
>Addgene plasmid #234692 | p369_DG | addgene full sequence | sequence record 467858 | Addgene NGS Result
TTGAGATCCTTTTTTTCTGCGCGTAATCTGCTGCTTGCAAACAAAAAAACCACCGCTACCAGCGGTGGTT
TGTTTGCCGGATCAAGAGCTACCAACTCTTTTTCCGAAGGTAACTGGCTTCAGCAGAGCGCAGATACCAA
ATACTGTCCTTCTAGTGTAGCCGTAGTTAGGCCACCACTTCAAGAACTCTGTAGCACCGCCTACATACCT
CGCTCTGCTAATCCTGTTACCAGTGGCTGCTGCCAGTGGCGATAAGTCGTGTCTTACCGGGTTGGACTCA
AGACGATAGTTACCGGATAAGGCGCAGCGGTCGGGCTGAACGGGGGGTTCGTGCACACAGCCCAGCTTGG
AGCGAACGACCTACACCGAACTGAGATACCTACAGCGTGAGCTATGAGAAAGCGCCACGCTTCCCGAAGG
GAGAAAGGCGGACAGGTATCCGGTAAGCGGCAGGGTCGGAACAGGAGAGCGCACGAGGGAGCTTCCAGGG
GGAAACGCCTGGTATCTTTATAGTCCTGTCGGGTTTCGCCACCTCTGACTTGAGCGTCGATTTTTGTGAT
GCTCGTCAGGGGGGCGGAGCCTATGGAAAAACGCCAGCAACGCGGCCTTTTTACGGTTCCTGGCCTTTTG
CTGGCCTTTTGCTCACATGTTCTTTCCTGCGTTATCCCCTGATTCTGTGGATAACCGTATTACCGCCTTT
GAGTGAGCTGATACCGCTCGCCGCAGCCGAACGACCGAGCGCAGCGAGTCAGTGAGCGAGGAAGCGGAAG
AGCGCCTGATGCGGTATTTTCTCCTTACGCATCTGTGCGGTATTTCACACCGCAATGGTGCACTCTCAGT
ACAATCTGCTCTGATGCCGCATAGTTAAGCCAGTATACACTCCGCTATCGCTACGTGACTGGGTCATGGC
TGCGCCCCGACACCCGCCAACACCCGCTGACGCGCCCTGACGGGCTTGTCTGCTCCCGGCATCCGCTTAC
AGACAAGCTGTGACCGTCTCCGGGAGCTGCATGTGTCAGAGGTTTTCACCGTCATCACCGAAACGCGCGA
GGCAGCTGCGGTAAAGCTCATCAGCGTGGTCGTGAAGCGATTCACAGATGTCTGCCTGTTCATCCGCGTC
CAGCTCGTTGAGTTTCTCCAGAAGCGTTAATGTCTGGCTTCTGATAAAGCGGGCCATGTTAAGGGCGGTT
TTTTCCTGTTTGGTCACTGATGCCTCCGTGTAAGGGGGATTTCTGTTCATGGGGGTAATGATACCGATGA
AACGAGAGAGGATGCTCACGATACGGGTTACTGATGATGAACATGCCCGGTTACTGGAACGTTGTGAGGG
TAAACAACTGGCGGTATGGATGCGGCGGGACCAGAGAAAAATCACTCAGGGTCAATGCCAGCGCTTCGTT
AATACAGATGTAGGTGTTCCACAGGGTAGCCAGCAGCATCCTGCGATGCAGATCCGGAACATAATGGTGC
AGGGCGCTGACTTCCGCGTTTCCAGACTTTACGAAACACGGAAACCGAAGACCATTCATGTTGTTGCTCA
GGTCGCAGACGTTTTGCAGCAGCAGTCGCTTCACGTTCGCTCGCGTATCGGTGATTCATTCTGCTAACCA
GTAAGGCAACCCCGCCAGCCTAGCCGGGTCCTCAACGACAGGAGCACGATCATGCGCACCCGTGGGGCCG
CCATGCCGGCGATAATGGCCTGCTTCTCGCCGAAACGTTTGGTGGCGGGACCAGTGACGAAGGCTTGAGC
GAGGGCGTGCAAGATTCCGAATACCGCAAGCGACAGGCCGATCATCGTCGCGCTCCAGCGAAAGCGGTCC
TCGCCGAAAATGACCCAGAGCGCTGCCGGCACCTGTCCTACGAGTTGCATGATAAAGAAGACAGTCATAA
GTGCGGCGACGATAGTCATGCCCCGCGCCCACCGGAAGGAGCTGACTGGGTTGAAGGCTCTCAAGGGCAT
CGGTCGAGATCCCGGTGCCTAATGAGTGAGCTAACTTACATTAATTGCGTTGCGCTCACTGCCCGCTTTC
CAGTCGGGAAACCTGTCGTGCCAGCTGCATTAATGAATCGGCCAACGCGCGGGGAGAGGCGGTTTGCGTA
TTGGGCGCCAGGGTGGTTTTTCTTTTCACCAGTGAGACGGGCAACAGCTGATTGCCCTTCACCGCCTGGC
CCTGAGAGAGTTGCAGCAAGCGGTCCACGCTGGTTTGCCCCAGCAGGCGAAAATCCTGTTTGATGGTGGT
TAACGGCGGGATATAACATGAGCTGTCTTCGGTATCGTCGTATCCCACTACCGAGATATCCGCACCAACG
CGCAGCCCGGACTCGGTAATGGCGCGCATTGCGCCCAGCGCCATCTGATCGTTGGCAACCAGCATCGCAG
TGGGAACGATGCCCTCATTCAGCATTTGCATGGTTTGTTGAAAACCGGACATGGCACTCCAGTCGCCTTC
CCGTTCCGCTATCGGCTGAATTTGATTGCGAGTGAGATATTTATGCCAGCCAGCCAGACGCAGACGCGCC
GAGACAGAACTTAATGGGCCCGCTAACAGCGCGATTTGCTGGTGACCCAATGCGACCAGATGCTCCACGC
CCAGTCGCGTACCGTCTTCATGGGAGAAAATAATACTGTTGATGGGTGTCTGGTCAGAGACATCAAGAAA
TAACGCCGGAACATTAGTGCAGGCAGCTTCCACAGCAATGGCATCCTGGTCATCCAGCGGATAGTTAATG
ATCAGCCCACTGACGCGTTGCGCGAGAAGATTGTGCACCGCCGCTTTACAGGCTTCGACGCCGCTTCGTT
CTACCATCGACACCACCACGCTGGCACCCAGTTGATCGGCGCGAGATTTAATCGCCGCGACAATTTGCGA
CGGCGCGTGCAGGGCCAGACTGGAGGTGGCAACGCCAATCAGCAACGACTGTTTGCCCGCCAGTTGTTGT
GCCACGCGGTTGGGAATGTAATTCAGCTCCGCCATCGCCGCTTCCACTTTTTCCCGCGTTTTCGCAGAAA
CGTGGCTGGCCTGGTTCACCACGCGGGAAACGGTCTGATAAGAGACACCGGCATACTCTGCGACATCGTA
TAACGTTACTGGTTTCACATTCACCACCCTGAATTGACTCTCTTCCGGGCGCTATCATGCCATACCGCGA
AAGGTTTTGCGCCATTCGATGGTGTCCGGGATCTCGACGCTCTCCCTTATGCGACTCCTGCATTAGGAAG
CAGCCCAGTAGTAGGTTGAGGCCGTTGAGCACCGCCGCCGCAAGGAATGGTGCATGCAAGGAGATGGCGC
CCAACAGTCCCCCGGCCACGGGGCCTGCCACCATACCCACGCCGAAACAAGCGCTCATGAGCCCGAAGTG
GCGAGCCCGATCTTCCCCATCGGTGATGTCGGCGATATAGGCGCCAGCAACCGCACCTGTGGCGCCGGTG
ATGCCGGCCACGATGCGTCCGGCGTAGAGGATCGAGATCTCGATCCCGCGAAATTAATACGACTCACTAT
AGGGGAATTGTGAGCGGATAACAATTCCCCTCTAGAAATAATTTTGTTTAACTTTAAGAAGGAGATATAC
CATGGGTCATATGCGAGACCGCCTGGCTCTAGTAGCGATCTACACTAGCACTATCAGCGTTATTAGCTGC
CGCCGCTGCCGCCGGTGCTATGGCGCGCCACGCTGCGTTCATACTGTTCCACCACGGTATAATCTTCGTT
ATGGCTCGTAATATCCAGTTTGCGATCAATGTTAAACGCGCCCGGCATCTGCACCGGTTTTTTCGCGCGA
TAGGTGGTTTTAAAATCCGCCAGATAGCGGCCGCCATCTTTCAGGCGCAGCGCCATTTTAATATCGCCTT
TCAGCACCACATCTTCCGGATACAGGCGTTCGGTGCTCGCTTCCCAGCCCATCGTTTTTTTCTGCATCAC
CGGGCCATCCGGCGGAAAGTTGGTGCCGCGCAGTTTCACTTTATAAATCAGGGTGCCATCTTCCAGGCTC
GTATCTTGCGCCACGCTCACCGCGCCGCCATCTTCAAAGTTCATCACGCGTTCCCATTTAAAGCCTTCCG
GAAAGCTCTGTTTCCAATAATCCGGAATATCCGCCGGATGTTTGGTAAACGCGCGGCTGCCATACATAAA
CTGCGGGCTCAGAATATCCCAGCTAAACGGCAGCGGGCCGCCTTTGGTCACGCGCAGTTTCGCGGTCTGC
GTGCCTTCATACGGGCGGCCTTCGCCTTCGCCTTCAATTTCAAATTCATGGCCGTTCATGCTGCCTTCCA
TGTGCACTTTAAAGCGCATAAATTCTTTAATCACCGCTTCGGTGCTATCCATCTAGTATTTCTCCTCTTT
CTCTAGTATGTGTACACAACATACGGCCGGAAGCATAAAGTGTAAAGCCTGGGGTGCCTAATGAGTGAGC
TAACTCACATTAATTGCGTTGCGCTCACTGCCCGCTTTCCAGTCGGGAAACCTGTCGTGCCAGCTGCATT
AATGAATCGGCCAACGCGCGGGGAGAGGCGGTTTGCGTATTGGGTCTCAGGATCCCTGGAAGTGCTCTTC
CAGGGCCCGGGCAGCAGCCATCATCATCATCATCACCATCATCATCATTAGCTCGAGCACCACCACCACC
ACCACTGAGATCCGGCTGCTAACAAAGCCCGAAAGGAAGCTGAGTTGGCTGCTGCCACCGCTGAGCAATA
ACTAGCATAACCCCTTGGGGCCTCTAAACGGGTCTTGAGGGGTTTTTTGCTGAAAGGAGGAACTATATCC
GGATTGGCGAATGGG
[124 nt withheld, positions 4776-4899]
C
[91 nt withheld, positions 4901-4991]
A
[49 nt withheld, positions 4993-5041]
CCTTTGACGTTGGAGTCCACGTTCTTT
[37 nt withheld, positions 5069-5105]
ACCCTATCTCGGTCTATTCTTTTGATTTATAAGGGATTTTGCCGATTTCGGCCTATTGGTTAAAAAATGA
GCTGATTTAACAAAAATTTAACGCGAATTTTAACAAAATATTAACGCTTACAATTTAGGTGGCACTTTTC
GGGGAAATGTGCGCGGAACCCCTATTTGTTTATTTTTCTAAATACATTCAAATATGTATCCGCTCATGAA
TTAATTCTTAGAAAAACTCATCGAGCATCAAATGAAACTGCAATTTATTCATATCAGGATTATCAATACC
ATATTTTTGAAAAAGCCGTTTCTGTAATGAAGGAGAAAACTCACCGAGGCAGTTCCATAGGATGGCAAGA
TCCTGGTATCGGTCTGCGATTCCGACTCGTCCAACATCAATACAACCTATTAATTTCCCCTCGTCAAAAA
TAAGGTTATCAAGTGAGAAATCACCATGAGTGACGACTGAATCCGGTGAGAATGGCAAAAGTTTATGCAT
TTCTTTCCAGACTTGTTCAACAGGCCAGCCATTACGCTCGTCATCAAAATCACTCGCATCAACCAAACCG
TTATTCATTCGTGATTGCGCCTGAGCGAGACGAAATACGCGATCGCTGTTAAAAGGACAATTACAAACAG
GAATCGAATGCAACCGGCGCAGGAACACTGCCAGCGCATCAACAATATTTTCACCTGAATCAGGATATTC
TTCTAATACCTGGAATGCTGTTTTCCCGGGGATCGCAGTGGTGAGTAACCATGCATCATCAGGAGTACGG
ATAAAATGCTTGATGGTCGGAAGAGGCATAAATTCCGTCAGCCAGTTTAGTCTGACCATCTCATCTGTAA
CATCATTGGCAACGCTACCTTTGCCATGTTTCAGAAACAACTCTGGCGCATCGGGCTTCCCATACAATCG
ATAGATTGTCGCACCTGATTGCCCGACATTATCGCGAGCCCATTTATACCCATATAAATCAGCATCCATG
TTGGAATTTAATCGCGGCCTAGAGCAAGACGTTTCCCGTTGAATATGGCTCATAACACCCCTTGTATTAC
TGTTTATGTAAGCAGACAGTTTTATTGTTCATGACCAAAATCCCTTAACGTGAGTTTTCGTTCCACTGAG
CGTCAGACCCCGTAGAAAAGATCAAAGGATCTTC
